>Addgene plasmid #68699 | pMpGWB434 | depositor full sequence | sequence record 122368 | pMpGWB434 sequence 13075 bps
TTTCACGCCCTTTTAAATATCCGATTATTCTAATAAACGCTCTTTTCTCTTAGGTTTACCCGCCAATATA
TCCTGTCAAACACTGATAGTTTAAACTGAAGGCGGGAAACGACAATCTGATCCAAGCTCAAGCTGCTCTA
GCATTCGCCATTCAGGCTGCGCAACTGTTGGGAAGGGCGATCGGTGCGGGCCTCTTCGCTATTACGCCAG
CTGGCGAAAGGGGGATGTGCTGCAAGGCGATTAAGTTGGGTAACGCCAGGGTTTTCCCAGTCACGACGTT
GTAAAACGACGGCCAGTGCCAAGCTTGGGTCTAGACCAGCCATTATAGCAACTATGTTAAAAGTGACAGT
TTTCTCTAATCGGGAATCTTGTCCGTATTGAAAGTTCCCTGTTCAGTGACTGAGCCGCTTAATAATATTT
TCAGTTTCGAGTACGAGGGAGAGATTGAACAAATTTTGGGGTTTCAGGGCTAAATTCTGCAGGGGCTTTA
GTTTTGAGTCGGGTGAAACTTTCCTAAGTCTTGGCAATGAACTCACATTCGCCATTGTACCTATTAAATG
ACCCAAACATCCTTGACAACAAATTGACAAGTACGGGAACATGATCTTCAATATGAAATTTAATATGTCC
TTTATGTTGGCTTTCCTCATCAATGATTGGAAACTCACATACAAAGAAAAGCGTGATATAATAAATCACT
AGAATCTTCTCCGCTTTCTAAGACAGTAATGATGGATCCACGTGAGTGTGAAACATCAATATCAACATCG
GTAGGAGTAGAGAAGTTTCTAAATCAGAAAAAGTGAATAGACAAGACAACTTACTCCTTGAACGAGAATA
TTCCTCGAGAAAGAGGGAAAAGAGTAAAAAGAGTAAAAAGCCATGGTACAGAATAGCCCATTCCATGGTT
ATTGCAGTCAAACCGCTACGCCAGCAAAAACGGAACGAAACTAAACCCGTTCCACAAATTGCGAAAGATG
GAATGTATTCGCCATGTATATTTCGAGATTATTATGAGACTTCCGGTCCCGGGAAGATGGCCTGGGTTCA
CCGGGATCAGCCGAATTCCGACGTGATGGAGCACGGCCATGCATACTTCTAGAGAAGTCGGCCACCGTGA
AATTCGACGACGAGATGGTACTAGAATCACCGGGACAGTACACACCTCGTTCATGGCCTCGAGCATTCGA
TGTCGCTCTCACCTGCACAGCCTCGAGGTATCGAGAGGGTTCTAGGATGGACCAGCGATGTCTCGAGGAA
TTTAGAAAGATTTCATGCGCTCGTTGTGTGAGAGCCAAGGAAGCACATTATGGGGCCTATAAGTACCACG
CAAGGGCCTGGGGTTCCCATCAATCAAATCAGTGTTCAGACGATTTCCTCAAGCGATCATTGCACCGTGA
TCAGTGAAGCACAGACTTCAAGCTTTTGGCTTGCCTACTTCCACGTTCCCATCCGAGATCGACACCGAAT
TGTTGAGTTCTGTCTGATCTTCCTGCAGTCGAGAGCGAAGTTCCACCATCTAGAGTTATCAACAAGTTTG
TACAAAAAAGCTGAACGAGAAACGTAAAATGATATAAATATCAATATATTAAATTAGATTTTGCATAAAA
AACAGACTACATAATACTGTAAAACACAACATATCCAGTCACTATGGCGGCCCCTCGAGGGGCCGCATTA
GGCACCCCAGGCTTTACACTTTATGCTTCCGGCTCGTATAATGTGTGGATTTTGAGTTAGGATCCGGCGA
GATTTTCAGGAGCTAAGGAAGCTAAAATGGAGAAAAAAATCACTGGATATACCACCGTTGATATATCCCA
ATGGCATCGTAAAGAACATTTTGAGGCATTTCAGTCAGTTGCTCAATGTACCTATAACCAGACCGTTCAG
CTGGATATTACGGCCTTTTTAAAGACCGTAAAGAAAAATAAGCACAAGTTTTATCCGGCCTTTATTCACA
TTCTTGCCCGCCTGATGAATGCTCATCCGGAATTCCGTATGGCAATGAAAGACGGTGAGCTGGTGATATG
GGATAGTGTTCACCCTTGTTACACCGTTTTCCATGAGCAAACTGAAACGTTTTCATCGCTCTGGAGTGAA
TACCACGACGATTTCCGGCAGTTTCTACACATATATTCGCAAGATGTGGCGTGTTACGGTGAAAACCTGG
CCTATTTCCCTAAAGGGTTTATTGAGAATATGTTTTTCGTCTCAGCCAATCCCTGGGTGAGTTTCACCAG
TTTTGATTTAAACGTGGCCAATATGGACAACTTCTTCGCCCCCGTTTTCACCATGGGCAAATATTATACG
CAAGGCGACAAGGTGCTGATGCCGCTGGCGATTCAGGTTCATCATGCCGTCTGTGATGGCTTCCATGTCG
GCAGAATGCTTAATGAATTACAACAGTACTGCGATGAGTGGCAGGGCGGGGCGTAAACGCGTGGATCCGG
CTTACTAAAAGCCAGATAACAGTATGCGTATTTGCGCGCTGATTTTTGCGGTATAAGAATATATACTGAT
ATGTATACCCGAAGTATGTCAAAAAGAGGTGTGCTATGAAGCAGCGTATTACAGTGACAGTTGACAGCGA
CAGCTATCAGTTGCTCAAGGCATATATGATGTCAATATCTCCGGTCTGGTAAGCACAACCATGCAGAATG
AAGCCCGTCGTCTGCGTGCCGAACGCTGGAAAGCGGAAAATCAGGAAGGGATGGCTGAGGTCGCCCGGTT
TATTGAAATGAACGGCTCTTTTGCTGACGAGAACAGGGACTGGTGAAATGCAGTTTAAGGTTTACACCTA
TAAAAGAGAGAGCCGTTATCGTCTGTTTGTGGATGTACAGAGTGATATTATTGACACGCCCGGGCGACGG
ATGGTGATCCCCCTGGCCAGTGCACGTCTGCTGTCAGATAAAGTCTCCCGTGAACTTTACCCGGTGGTGC
ATATCGGGGATGAAAGCTGGCGCATGATGACCACCGATATGGCCAGTGTGCCGGTCTCCGTTATCGGGGA
AGAAGTGGCTGATCTCAGCCACCGCGAAAATGACATCAAAAACGCCATTAACCTGATGTTCTGGGGAATA
TAAATGTCAGGCTCCCTTATACACAGCCAGTCTGCAGGTCGACCATAGTGACTGGATATGTTGTGTTTTA
CAGTATTATGTAGTCTGTTTTTTATGCAAAATCTAATTTAATATATTGATATTTATATCATTTTACGTTT
CTCGTTCAGCTTTCTTGTACAAAGTGGTTGATAACAGCATGGCTAGTGAAGCTCGAAAAACAAAGAAAAA
AATCAAAGGGATTCAGCAAGCCACTGCAGGAGTCTCACAAGACACTTCGGAAAATCCTAACAAAACAATA
GTTCCTGCAGCATTACCACAGCTCACCCCTACCTTGGTGTCACTGCTGGAGGTGATTGAACCCGAGGTGT
TGTATGCAGGATATGATAGCTCTGTTCCAGATTCAGCATGGAGAATTATGACCACACTCAACATGTTAGG
TGGGCGTCAAGTGATTGCAGCAGTGAAATGGGCAAAGGCGATACCAGGCTTCAGAAACTTACACCTGGAT
GACCAAATGACCCTGCTACAGTACTCATGGATGTTTCTCATGGCATTTGCCCTGGGTTGGAGATCATACA
GACAATCAAGTGGAAACCTGCTCTGCTTTGCTCCTGATCTGATTATTAATGAGCAGAGAATGTCTCTACC
CTGCATGTATGACCAATGTAAACACATGCTGTTTGTCTCCTCTGAATTACAAAGATTGCAGGTATCCTAT
GAAGAGTATCTCTGTATGAAAACCTTACTGCTTCTCTCCTCAGTTCCTAAGGAAGGTCTGAAGAGCCAAG
AGTTATTTGATGAGATTCGAATGACTTATATCAAAGAGCTAGGAAAAGCCATCGTCAAAAGGGAAGGGAA
CTCCAGTCAGAACTGGCAACGGTTTTACCAACTGACAAAACTTCTGGACTCCATGCATGAGGTGGTTGAG
AATCTCCTTACCTACTGCTTCCAGACATTTTTGGATAAGACCATGAGTATTGAATTCCCAGAGATGTTAG
CTGAAATCATCACTAATCAGATACCAAAATATTCAAATGGAAATATCAAGAAGCTGCTGTTTCATCAAAA
ATAGAGCTCGAATTTCCCCGATCGTTCAAACATTTGGCAATAAAGTTTCTTAAGATTGAATCCTGTTGCC
GGTCTTGCGATGATTATCATATAATTTCTGTTGAATTACGTTAAGCATGTAATAATTAACATGTAATGCA
TGACGTTATTTATGAGATGGGTTTTTATGATTAGAGTCCCGCAATTATACATTTAATACGCGATAGAAAA
CAAAATATAGCGCGCAAACTAGGATAAATTATCGCGCGCGGTGTCATCTATGTTACTAGATCGGGAATTG
GTTCCGGAACCAATTCGTAATCATGGTCATAGCTGTTTCCTGTGTGAAATTGTTATCCGCTCACAATTCC
ACACAACATACGAGCCGGAAGCATAAAGTGTAAAGCCTGGGGTGCCTAATGAGTGAGCTAACTCACATTA
GGCTGAATTAGGCGCGCCTATTTCTGAATTCAACACATTGCGGACGTTTTTAATGTACTGAATTAACGCC
GAATTAATTCGGGGGATCTGGATTTTAGTACTGGATTTTGGTTTTAGGAATTAGAAATTTTATTGATAGA
AGTATTTTACAAATACAAATACATACTAAGGGTTTCTTATATGCTCAACACATGAGCGAAACCCTATAGG
AACCCTAATTCCCTTATCTGGGAACTACTCACACATTATTATGGAGAAACTCGAGCTTGTCGATCGACTC
TAGCTAGAGGATCGATCCGAACCCCAGAGTCCCGCTCAGAAGAACTCGTCAAGAAGGCGATAGAAGGCGA
TGCGCTGCGAATCGGGAGCGGCGATACCGTAAAGCACGAGGAAGCGGTCAGCCCATTCGCCGCCAAGCTC
TTCAGCAATATCACGGGTAGCCAACGCTATGTCCTGATAGCGGTCCGCCACACCCAGCCGGCCACAGTCG
ATGAATCCAGAAAAGCGGCCATTTTCCACCATGATATTCGGCAAGCAGGCATCGCCATGTGTCACGACGA
GATCCTCGCCGTCGGGCATGCGCGCCTTGAGCCTGGCGAACAGTTCGGCTGGCGCGAGCCCCTGATGCTC
TTCGTCCAGATCATCCTGATCGACAAGACCGGCTTCCATCCGAGTACGTGCTCGCTCGATGCGATGTTTC
GCTTGGTGGTCGAATGGGCAGGTAGCCGGATCAAGCGTATGCAGCCGCCGCATTGCATCAGCCATGATGG
ATACTTTCTCGGCAGGAGCAAGGTGAGATGACAGGAGATCCTGCCCCGGCACTTCGCCCAATAGCAGCCA
GTCCCTTCCCGCTTCAGTGACAACGTCGAGCACAGCTGCGCAAGGAACGCCCGTCGTGGCCAGCCACGAT
AGCCGCGCTGCCTCGTCCTGGAGTTCATTCAGGGCACCGGACAGGTCGGTCTTGACAAAAAGAACCGGGC
GCCCCTGCGCTGACAGCCGGAACACGGCGGCATCAGAGCAGCCGATTGTCTGTTGTGCCCAGTCATAGCC
GAATAGCCTCTCCACCCAAGCGGCCGGAGAACCTGCGTGCAATCCATCTTGTTCAATCCCCATGGTCGAT
CGACAGATCTGCGAAAGCTCGAGAGAGATAGATTTGTAGAGAGAGACTGGTGATTTCAGCGTGTCCTCTC
CAAATGAAATGAACTTCCTTATATAGAGGAAGGGTCTTGCGAAGGATAGTGGGATTGTGCGTCATCCCTT
ACGTCAGTGGAGATATCACATCAATCCACTTGCTTTGAAGACGTGGTTGGAACGTCTTCTTTTTCCACGA
TGCTCCTCGTGGGTGGGGGTCCATCTTTGGGACCACTGTCGGCAGAGGCATCTTGAACGATAGCCTTTCC
TTTATCGCAATGATGGCATTTGTAGGTGCCACCTTCCTTTTCTACTGTCCTTTTGATGAAGTGACAGATA
GCTGGGCAATGGAATCCGAGGAGGTTTCCCGATATTACCCTTTGTTGAAAAGTCTCAATAGCCCTTTGGT
CTTCTGAGACTGTATCTTTGATATTCTTGGAGTAGACGAGAGTGTCGTGCTCCACCATGTTCACATCAAT
CCACTTGCTTTGAAGACGTGGTTGGAACGTCTTCTTTTTCCACGATGCTCCTCGTGGGTGGGGGTCCATC
TTTGGGACCACTGTCGGCAGAGGCATCTTGAACGATAGCCTTTCCTTTATCGCAATGATGGCATTTGTAG
GTGCCACCTTCCTTTTCTACTGTCCTTTTGATGAAGTGACAGATAGCTGGGCAATGGAATCCGAGGAGGT
TTCCCGATATTACCCTTTGTTGAAAAGTCTCAATAGCCCTTTGGTCTTCTGAGACTGTATCTTTGATATT
CTTGGAGTAGACGAGAGTGTCGTGCTCCACCATGTTGGCAAGCTGCTCTAGCCAATACGCAAACCGAATT
CAGAAATAAATTCAGCCTAATTCGGCGTTAATTCAGTACATTAAAAACGTCCGCAATGTGTTATTAAGTT
GTCTAAGCGTCAATTTGTTTACACCACAATATATCCTGCCACCAGCCAGCCAACAGCTCCCCGACCGGCA
GCTCGGCACAAAATCACCACTCGATACAGGCAGCCCATCAGTCCGGGACGGCGTCAGCGGGAGAGCCGTT
GTAAGGCGGCAGACTTTGCTCATGTTACCGATGCTATTCGGAAGAACGGCAACTAAGCTGCCGGGTTTGA
AACACGGATGATCTCGCGGAGGGTAGCATGTTGATTGTAACGATGACAGAGCGTTGCTGCCTGTGATCAA
TTCGGGCACGAACCCAGTGGACATAAGCCTGTTCGGTTCGTAAGCTGTAATGCAAGTAGCGTATGCGCTC
ACGCAACTGGTCCAGAACCTTGACCGAACGCAGCGGTGGTAACGGCGCAGTGGCGGTTTTCATGGCTTGT
TATGACTGTTTTTTTGGGGTACAGTCTATGCCTCGGGCATCCAAGCAGCAAGCGCGTTACGCCGTGGGTC
GATGTTTGATGTTATGGAGCAGCAACGATGTTACGCAGCAGGGCAGTCGCCCTAAAACAAAGTTAAACAT
CATGGGGGAAGCGGTGATCGCCGAAGTATCGACTCAACTATCAGAGGTAGTTGGCGTCATCGAGCGCCAT
CTCGAACCGACGTTGCTGGCCGTACATTTGTACGGCTCCGCAGTGGATGGCGGCCTGAAGCCACACAGTG
ATATTGATTTGCTGGTTACGGTGACCGTAAGGCTTGATGAAACAACGCGGCGAGCTTTGATCAACGACCT
TTTGGAAACTTCGGCTTCCCCTGGAGAGAGCGAGATTCTCCGCGCTGTAGAAGTCACCATTGTTGTGCAC
GACGACATCATTCCGTGGCGTTATCCAGCTAAGCGCGAACTGCAATTTGGAGAATGGCAGCGCAATGACA
TTCTTGCAGGTATCTTCGAGCCAGCCACGATCGACATTGATCTGGCTATCTTGCTGACAAAAGCAAGAGA
ACATAGCGTTGCCTTGGTAGGTCCAGCGGCGGAGGAACTCTTTGATCCGGTTCCTGAACAGGATCTATTT
GAGGCGCTAAATGAAACCTTAACGCTATGGAACTCGCCGCCCGACTGGGCTGGCGATGAGCGAAATGTAG
TGCTTACGTTGTCCCGCATTTGGTACAGCGCAGTAACCGGCAAAATCGCGCCGAAGGATGTCGCTGCCGA
CTGGGCAATGGAGCGCCTGCCGGCCCAGTATCAGCCCGTCATACTTGAAGCTAGACAGGCTTATCTTGGA
CAAGAAGAAGATCGCTTGGCCTCGCGCGCAGATCAGTTGGAAGAATTTGTCCACTACGTGAAAGGCGAGA
TCACCAAGGTAGTCGGCAAATAATGTCTAGCTAGAAATTCGTTCAAGCCGACGCCGCTTCGCGGCGCGGC
TTAACTCAAGCGTTAGATGCACTAAGCACATAATTGCTCACAGCCAAACTATCAGGTCAAGTCTGCTTTT
ATTATTTTTAAGCGTGCATAATAAGCCCTACACAAATTGGGAGATATATCATGCATGACCAAAATCCCTT
AACGTGAGTTTTCGTTCCACTGAGCGTCAGACCCCGTAGAAAAGATCAAAGGATCTTCTTGAGATCCTTT
TTTTCTGCGCGTAATCTGCTGCTTGCAAACAAAAAAACCACCGCTACCAGCGGTGGTTTGTTTGCCGGAT
CAAGAGCTACCAACTCTTTTTCCGAAGGTAACTGGCTTCAGCAGAGCGCAGATACCAAATACTGTCCTTC
TAGTGTAGCCGTAGTTAGGCCACCACTTCAAGAACTCTGTAGCACCGCCTACATACCTCGCTCTGCTAAT
CCTGTTACCAGTGGCTGCTGCCAGTGGCGATAAGTCGTGTCTTACCGGGTTGGACTCAAGACGATAGTTA
CCGGATAAGGCGCAGCGGTCGGGCTGAACGGGGGGTTCGTGCACACAGCCCAGCTTGGAGCGAACGACCT
ACACCGAACTGAGATACCTACAGCGTGAGCTATGAGAAAGCGCCACGCTTCCCGAAGGGAGAAAGGCGGA
CAGGTATCCGGTAAGCGGCAGGGTCGGAACAGGAGAGCGCACGAGGGAGCTTCCAGGGGGAAACGCCTGG
TATCTTTATAGTCCTGTCGGGTTTCGCCACCTCTGACTTGAGCGTCGATTTTTGTGATGCTCGTCAGGGG
GGCGGAGCCTATGGAAAAACGCCAGCAACGCGGCCTTTTTACGGTTCCTGGCCTTTTGCTGGCCTTTTGC
TCACATGTTCTTTCCTGCGTTATCCCCTGATTCTGTGGATAACCGTATTACCGCCTTTGAGTGAGCTGAT
ACCGCTCGCCGCAGCCGAACGACCGAGCGCAGCGAGTCAGTGAGCGAGGAAGCGGAAGAGCGCCTGATGC
GGTATTTTCTCCTTACGCATCTGTGCGGTATTTCACACCGCATATGGTGCACTCTCAGTACAATCTGCTC
TGATGCCGCATAGTTAAGCCAGTATACACTCCGCTATCGCTACGTGACTGGGTCATGGCTGCGCCCCGAC
ACCCGCCAACACCCGCTGACGCGCCCTGACGGGCTTGTCTGCTCCCGGCATCCGCTTACAGACAAGCTGT
GACCGTCTCCGGGAGCTGCATGTGTCAGAGGTTTTCACCGTCATCACCGAAACGCGCGAGGCAGGGTGCC
TTGATGTGGGCGCCGGCGGTCGAGTGGCGACGGCGCGGCTTGTCCGCGCCCTGGTAGATTGCCTGGCCGT
AGGCCAGCCATTTTTGAGCGGCCAGCGGCCGCGATAGGCCGACGCGAAGCGGCGGGGCGTAGGGAGCGCA
GCGACCGAAGGGTAGGCGCTTTTTGCAGCTCTTCGGCTGTGCGCTGGCCAGACAGTTATGCACAGGCCAG
GCGGGTTTTAAGAGTTTTAATAAGTTTTAAAGAGTTTTAGGCGGAAAAATCGCCTTTTTTCTCTTTTATA
TCAGTCACTTACATGTGTGACCGGTTCCCAATGTACGGCTTTGGGTTCCCAATGTACGGGTTCCGGTTCC
CAATGTACGGCTTTGGGTTCCCAATGTACGTGCTATCCACAGGAAAGAGACCTTTTCGACCTTTTTCCCC
TGCTAGGGCAATTTGCCCTAGCATCTGCTCCGTACATTAGGAACCGGCGGATGCTTCGCCCTCGATCAGG
TTGCGGTAGCGCATGACTAGGATCGGGCCAGCCTGCCCCGCCTCCTCCTTCAAATCGTACTCCGGCAGGT
CATTTGACCCGATCAGCTTGCGCACGGTGAAACAGAACTTCTTGAACTCTCCGGCGCTGCCACTGCGTTC
GTAGATCGTCTTGAACAACCATCTGGCTTCTGCCTTGCCTGCGGCGCGGCGTGCCAGGCGGTAGAGAAAA
CGGCCGATGCCGGGATCGATCAAAAAGTAATCGGGGTGAACCGTCAGCACGTCCGGGTTCTTGCCTTCTG
TGATCTCGCGGTACATCCAATCAGCTAGCTCGATCTCGATGTACTCCGGCCGCCCGGTTTCGCTCTTTAC
GATCTTGTAGCGGCTAATCAAGGCTTCACCCTCGGATACCGTCACCAGGCGGCCGTTCTTGGCCTTCTTC
GTACGCTGCATGGCAACGTGCGTGGTGTTTAACCGAATGCAGGTTTCTACCAGGTCGTCTTTCTGCTTTC
CGCCATCGGCTCGCCGGCAGAACTTGAGTACGTCCGCAACGTGTGGACGGAACACGCGGCCGGGCTTGTC
TCCCTTCCCTTCCCGGTATCGGTTCATGGATTCGGTTAGATGGGAAACCGCCATCAGTACCAGGTCGTAA
TCCCACACACTGGCCATGCCGGCCGGCCCTGCGGAAACCTCTACGTGCCCGTCTGGAAGCTCGTAGCGGA
TCACCTCGCCAGCTCGTCGGTCACGCTTCGACAGACGGAAAACGGCCACGTCCATGATGCTGCGACTATC
GCGGGTGCCCACGTCATAGAGCATCGGAACGAAAAAATCTGGTTGCTCGTCGCCCTTGGGCGGCTTCCTA
ATCGACGGCGCACCGGCTGCCGGCGGTTGCCGGGATTCTTTGCGGATTCGATCAGCGGCCGCTTGCCACG
ATTCACCGGGGCGTGCTTCTGCCTCGATGCGTTGCCGCTGGGCGGCCTGCGCGGCCTTCAACTTCTCCAC
CAGGTCATCACCCAGCGCCGCGCCGATTTGTACCGGGCCGGATGGTTTGCGACCGCTCACGCCGATTCCT
CGGGCTTGGGGGTTCCAGTGCCATTGCAGGGCCGGCAGACAACCCAGCCGCTTACGCCTGGCCAACCGCC
CGTTCCTCCACACATGGGGCATTCCACGGCGTCGGTGCCTGGTTGTTCTTGATTTTCCATGCCGCCTCCT
TTAGCCGCTAAAATTCATCTACTCATTTATTCATTTGCTCATTTACTCTGGTAGCTGCGCGATGTATTCA
GATAGCAGCTCGGTAATGGTCTTGCCTTGGCGTACCGCGTACATCTTCAGCTTGGTGTGATCCTCCGCCG
GCAACTGAAAGTTGACCCGCTTCATGGCTGGCGTGTCTGCCAGGCTGGCCAACGTTGCAGCCTTGCTGCT
GCGTGCGCTCGGACGGCCGGCACTTAGCGTGTTTGTGCTTTTGCTCATTTTCTCTTTACCTCATTAACTC
AAATGAGTTTTGATTTAATTTCAGCGGCCAGCGCCTGGACCTCGCGGGCAGCGTCGCCCTCGGGTTCTGA
TTCAAGAACGGTTGTGCCGGCGGCGGCAGTGCCTGGGTAGCTCACGCGCTGCGTGATACGGGACTCAAGA
ATGGGCAGCTCGTACCCGGCCAGCGCCTCGGCAACCTCACCGCCGATGCGCGTGCCTTTGATCGCCCGCG
ACACGACAAAGGCCGCTTGTAGCCTTCCATCCGTGACCTCAATGCGCTGCTTAACCAGCTCCACCAGGTC
GGCGGTGGCCCATATGTCGTAAGGGCTTGGCTGCACCGGAATCAGCACGAAGTCGGCTGCCTTGATCGCG
GACACAGCCAAGTCCGCCGCCTGGGGCGCTCCGTCGATCACTACGAAGTCGCGCCGGCCGATGGCCTTCA
CGTCGCGGTCAATCGTCGGGCGGTCGATGCCGACAACGGTTAGCGGTTGATCTTCCCGCACGGCCGCCCA
ATCGCGGGCACTGCCCTGGGGATCGGAATCGACTAACAGAACATCGGCCCCGGCGAGTTGCAGGGCGCGG
GCTAGATGGGTTGCGATGGTCGTCTTGCCTGACCCGCCTTTCTGGTTAAGTACAGCGATAACCTTCATGC
GTTCCCCTTGCGTATTTGTTTATTTACTCATCGCATCATATACGCAGCGACCGCATGACGCAAGCTGTTT
TACTCAAATACACATCACCTTTTTAGACGGCGGCGCTCGGTTTCTTCAGCGGCCAAGCTGGCCGGCCAGG
CCGCCAGCTTGGCATCAGACAAACCGGCCAGGATTTCATGCAGCCGCACGGTTGAGACGTGCGCGGGCGG
CTCGAACACGTACCCGGCCGCGATCATCTCCGCCTCGATCTCTTCGGTAATGAAAAACGGTTCGTCCTGG
CCGTCCTGGTGCGGTTTCATGCTTGTTCCTCTTGGCGTTCATTCTCGGCGGCCGCCAGGGCGTCGGCCTC
GGTCAATGCGTCCTCACGGAAGGCACCGCGCCGCCTGGCCTCGGTGGGCGTCACTTCCTCGCTGCGCTCA
AGTGCGCGGTACAGGGTCGAGCGATGCACGCCAAGCAGTGCAGCCGCCTCTTTCACGGTGCGGCCTTCCT
GGTCGATCAGCTCGCGGGCGTGCGCGATCTGTGCCGGGGTGAGGGTAGGGCGGGGGCCAAACTTCACGCC
TCGGGCCTTGGCGGCCTCGCGCCCGCTCCGGGTGCGGTCGATGATTAGGGAACGCTCGAACTCGGCAATG
CCGGCGAACACGGTCAACACCATGCGGCCGGCCGGCGTGGTGGTGTCGGCCCACGGCTCTGCCAGGCTAC
GCAGGCCCGCGCCGGCCTCCTGGATGCGCTCGGCAATGTCCAGTAGGTCGCGGGTGCTGCGGGCCAGGCG
GTCTAGCCTGGTCACTGTCACAACGTCGCCAGGGCGTAGGTGGTCAAGCATCCTGGCCAGCTCCGGGCGG
TCGCGCCTGGTGCCGGTGATCTTCTCGGAAAACAGCTTGGTGCAGCCGGCCGCGTGCAGTTCGGCCCGTT
GGTTGGTCAAGTCCTGGTCGTCGGTGCTGACGCGGGCATAGCCCAGCAGGCCAGCGGCGGCGCTCTTGTT
CATGGCGTAATGTCTCCGGTTCTAGTCGCAAGTATTCTACTTTATGCGACTAAAACACGCGACAAGAAAA
CGCCAGGAAAAGGGCAGGGCGGCAGCCTGTCGCGTAACTTAGGACTTGTGCGACATGTCGTTTTCAGAAG
ACGGCTGCACTGAACGTCAGAAGCCGACTGCACTATAGCAGCGGAGGGGTTGGATCAAAGTACTTTGATC
CCGAGGGGAACCCTGTGGTTGGCATGCACATACAAATGGACGAACGGATAAACCT
Features (pLannotate 1.2.2; 28 found; start..end, strand, type, name):
     54..78      -  misc_feature   RB T-DNA repeat: right border repeat from nopaline C58 T-DNA
    144..298     -  CDS            lacZα (fragment): LacZα fragment of β-galactosidase; lacZ fragment
   1532..1656    +  protein_bind   attR1: mutant version of attR; recombination site for the Gateway® LR reaction LR Clonase™
   1693..1723    +  promoter       lac UV5 promoter: E. coli lac promoter with an "up" mutation
   1748..1776    +  promoter       cat promoter (fragment): promoter of the E. coli cat gene encoding chloramphenicol acetyltransferase
   1777..2436    +  CDS            CmR: chloramphenicol acetyltransferase; cat; confers resistance to chloramphenicol
   2615..2773    +  CDS            ccdA (fragment): CCDA_ECO57 - Also known as H, letA. Experimental evidence at protein level: Swiss-Prot protein existence level 1. Antitoxin component of a type II toxin-antitoxin (TA) system which inhibits the post-segregational killing (PSK) of plasmid-free cells, also referred to as a plasmid addiction system. Binds to and blocks the activity of CcdB; will also remove bound CcdB protein from the CcdB-GyrA complex by forming a CcdA-CcdB complex, a process termed rejuvenation. Functions as a transcriptional corepressor for the ccdAB operon, repression also requires CcdB (By similarity). From Escherichia coli
   2778..3080    +  CDS            ccdB: CCDB_ECOLI - Also known as G, letB, letD. Experimental evidence at protein level: Swiss-Prot protein existence level 1. Toxic component of a type II toxin-antitoxin (TA) system, functioning in plasmid maintainence. Responsible for the post- segregational killing (PSK) of plasmid-free cells, also referred to as a plasmid addiction system. Half-life of over 2 hours. Cell killing by CcdB is accompanied by filamentation, defects in chromosome and plasmid segregation, defects in cell division, formation of anucleate cells, decreased DNA synthesis and plasmid loss. Interferes with the activity of DN
   3124..3248    -  protein_bind   attR2: mutant version of attR; recombination site for the Gateway® LR reaction LR Clonase™
   3259..4131    +  CDS            Nr3c1 (fragment): GCR_RAT - Also known as Grl. Experimental evidence at protein level: Swiss-Prot protein existence level 1. [Isoform A]: Has transcriptional activation and repression activity. Mediates glucocorticoid-induced apoptosis. Promotes accurate chromosome segregation during mitosis. May act as a tumor suppressor. May play a negative role in adipogenesis through the regulation of lipolytic and antilipogenic gene expression. From Rattus norvegicus (Rat).
   4150..4402    +  terminator     NOS terminator: nopaline synthase terminator and poly(A) signal
   4458..4480    -  protein_bind   lac operator (fragment): The lac repressor binds to the lac operator to inhibit transcription in E. coli. This inhibition can be relieved by adding lactose or isopropyl-β-D-thiogalactopyranoside (IPTG). lac repressor encoded by lacI
   4484..4514    -  promoter       lac promoter: promoter for the E. coli lac operon
   4529..4550    -  protein_bind   CAP binding site: CAP binding activates transcription in the presence of cAMP. E. coli catabolite activator protein
   4635..4809    -  polyA_signal   CaMV poly(A) signal: cauliflower mosaic virus polyadenylation signal
   4866..5658    -  CDS            NeoR/KanR (fragment): aminoglycoside phosphotransferase from Tn5; aph(3')-II (or nptII); confers resistance to neomycin, kanamycin, and G418 (Geneticin®)
   5726..6402    -  promoter       CaMV 35S promoter (enhanced): cauliflower mosaic virus 35S promoter with a duplicated enhancer region
   6597..6621    -  misc_feature   LB T-DNA repeat: left border repeat from nopaline C58 T-DNA
   6880..6903    +  promoter       Pc promoter (fragment): intI1 (promoter lies within the coding sequence); class 1 integron promoter
   7079..7135    +  CDS            GmR (fragment): gentamycin acetyltransferase; aacC1; confers resistance to gentamycin
   7146..7933    +  CDS            SmR (fragment): aminoglycoside adenylyltransferase (Murphy, 1985); aadA; confers resistance to spectinomycin and streptomycin
   8179..8767    +  rep_origin     ori: high-copy-number ColE1/pMB1/pBR322/pUC origin of replication
   8953..9093    -  misc_feature   bom: basis of mobility region from pBR322
   9195..9234    -  CDS            rop (fragment): Rop protein, which maintains plasmids at low copy number; rop
   9437..9631    -  rep_origin     pVS1 oriV: origin of replication for the Pseudomonas plasmid pVS1 (Heeb et al., 2000)
   9697..10770   -  CDS            pVS1 RepA: replication protein from the Pseudomonas plasmid pVS1 (Heeb et al., 2000)
  11199..11828   -  CDS            pVS1 StaA: stability protein from the Pseudomonas plasmid pVS1 (Heeb et al., 2000)
  12388..12789   -  CDS            Y4CG_SINFN (fragment): Protein inferred from homology: Swiss-Prot protein existence level 3. From Sinorhizobium fredii (strain NBRC 101917 / NGR234).
