[The description below was written by a language model from this plasmid's Addgene catalogue record and pLannotate feature annotations shown in this document.]
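Description:
pMpGWB434 is an empty Gateway destination binary vector built on the pMpGWB400 backbone for Agrobacterium-mediated transformation of the liverwort Marchantia polymorpha, and is described as usable in other plants as well. Outside the T-DNA it carries a ColE1/pUC-type origin with the pBR322 bom region for replication in E. coli, the pVS1 oriV with RepA and StaA for replication and stable maintenance in Agrobacterium, and an aadA gene giving spectinomycin/streptomycin resistance. Because the unrecombined Gateway cassette contains the toxic ccdB gene along with a chloramphenicol resistance gene, the plasmid is propagated in the ccdB-tolerant strain DB3.1 under chloramphenicol plus spectinomycin selection.

Between the nopaline-type right and left T-DNA borders lie two units. The first is the expression cassette: according to the catalogue entry, the MpHSP17.8A1 promoter sits upstream of the attR1–CmR–ccdB–attR2 cassette (the promoter itself is not annotated in the feature table, though an unannotated stretch precedes attR1), followed directly by a fragment of the rat glucocorticoid receptor (Nr3c1) coding sequence and the NOS terminator. An LR reaction with an entry clone replaces the cassette with a gene of interest, producing a C-terminal GR fusion. The promoter name points to a small heat-shock protein gene, suggesting heat-inducible transcription, and GR fusions are generally used to hold a protein inactive until a glucocorticoid such as dexamethasone is applied. Together these would offer two layers of conditional control, although the record does not spell this out. The second unit is the plant selection marker, an nptII gene driven by the enhanced CaMV 35S promoter with the CaMV poly(A) signal, allowing selection of transformants with G418.
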