Addgene plasmid #68699: pMpGWB434
Purpose: (Empty Backbone) Gateway binary vector designed for transgenic research with Marchantia polymorpha as well as other plants
Depositing lab: Takayuki Kohchi. Depositing organization: Kyoto University, Graduate School of Biostudies. Publication: Development of Gateway Binary Vector Series with Four Different Selection Markers for the Liverwort Marchantia polymorpha. Ishizaki K, Nishihama R, Ueda M, Inoue K, Ishida S, Nishimura Y, Shikanai T, Kohchi T. PLoS One. 2015 Sep 25;10(9):e0138876. doi: 10.1371/journal.pone.0138876. eCollection 2015. PONE-D-15-25288 PubMed 26406247.
Backbone
  Vector backbone: pMpGWB400
  Backbone manufacturer: Kohchi Lab., Kyoto University
  Backbone size (bp): 9287
  Modifications to backbone: MpHSP17.8A1 promoter and coding sequence for glucocorticoid receptor (GR) are cloned upstream and downstream of the Gateway cassette, respectively.
  Vector type: Plant Expression
  Promoter: MpHSP17.8A1 promoter
  Selectable markers: Neomycin (select with G418)
  Tag / fusion protein: Glucocorticoid receptor (GR) (C terminal on insert)
Growth in bacteria
  Bacterial resistance: Chloramphenicol and Spectinomycin, 25 & 50 μg/mL
  Growth temperature: 37°C
  Growth strain: DB3.1
  Copy number: High Copy
Gene/Insert
  Cloning method: Gateway Cloning
Resource information
  A portion of this plasmid was derived from a plasmid made by: The Gateway cassette was provided by Tsuyoshi Nakagawa at Shimane University, Japan.
Terms and licenses: Academic/Nonprofit Terms; Industry Terms: Not Available to Industry
How to cite: pMpGWB434 was a gift from Takayuki Kohchi (Addgene plasmid # 68699 ; http://n2t.net/addgene:68699 ; RRID:Addgene_68699)
