>Addgene plasmid #68699 | pMpGWB434 | addgene partial sequence | sequence record 128883 | CAT-R 5'-GCAACTGACTGAAATGCCTC-3'
CCTCAACTCAAAATCCACACATTATACGAGCCGGAAGCATAAAGTGTAAAGCCTGGGGTGCCTAATGCGG
CCCCTCGAGGGGCCGCCATAGTGACTGGATATGTTGTGTTTTACAGTATTATGTAGTCTGTTTTTTATGC
AAAATCTAATTTAATATATTGATATTTATATCATTTTACGTTTCTCGTTCAGCTTTTTTGNACAAACTTG
TTGATAACTCTAGATGG
