>Addgene plasmid #68699 | pMpGWB434 | addgene partial sequence | sequence record 128884 | ccdB-Fwd 5'-GCATGATGACCACCGATATG-3'
GGGGAATATAAATGTCAGGCTCCCTTATACACAGCCAGTCTGCAGGTCGACCATAGTGACTGGATATGTT
GTGTTTTACAGTATTATGTAGTCTGTTTTTTATGCAAAATCTAATTTAATATATTGATATTTATATCATT
TTACGTTTCTCGTTCAGCTTTCTTGTACAAAGTGGTTGATAACAGCATGGCTAGTGAAGCTCGAAAAACA
AAGAAAAAAATCAAAGGGATTCA
